Addgene plasmid #77594: ROCK1 gRNA (BRDN0001145904)
Purpose: 3rd generation lentiviral gRNA plasmid targeting human ROCK1
Depositing lab: John Doench & David Root. Depositing organization: Broad Institute. Publication: Optimized sgRNA design to maximize activity and minimize off-target effects of CRISPR-Cas9. Doench JG, Fusi N, Sullender M, Hegde M, Vaimberg EW, Donovan KF, Smith I, Tothova Z, Wilen C, Orchard R, Virgin HW, Listgarten J, Root DE. Nat Biotechnol. 2016 Jan 18. doi: 10.1038/nbt.3437. PubMed 26780180.
Backbone
  Vector backbone: lentiGuide-Puro
  Backbone manufacturer: Zhang Lab (Addgene plasmid # 52963)
  Vector type: Mammalian Expression, Lentiviral, CRISPR
  Selectable markers: Puromycin
Growth in bacteria
  Bacterial resistance: Ampicillin, 100 μg/mL
  Growth temperature: 37°C
  Growth strain: DH5alpha
  Copy number: High Copy
Gene/Insert
  Gene/Insert name: ROCK1 (alt names: ROCK1; NM_005406.2)
  gRNA/shRNA sequence: AGTCATACCTGAACAACCCA
  Species: H. sapiens (human)
  Entrez Gene: ROCK1 (a.k.a. P160ROCK, ROCK-I)
  Promoter: hU6
  Cloning method: Unknown
  Sequencing primers: 5′ U6-F; 3′ pS2-R
Terms and licenses: Academic/Nonprofit Terms; Industry Terms: Not Available to Industry
Depositor comments: The gRNA was designed to target the following Genbank reference sequence(s): NM_005406.2. Note that this plasmid does NOT contain Cas9. It should be used in conjunction with lentiCas9-Blast (Addgene #52962) or otherwise with cell lines already expressing Cas9. Browse the full kinome gRNA library at http://www.addgene.org/pooled-library/broadgpp-human-kinome/ or visit http://www.broadinstitute.org/rnai/public/ for detailed protocols and information.
How to cite: ROCK1 gRNA (BRDN0001145904) was a gift from John Doench & David Root (Addgene plasmid # 77594 ; http://n2t.net/addgene:77594 ; RRID:Addgene_77594)
