[The description below was written by a language model from this plasmid's Addgene catalogue record and pLannotate feature annotations shown in this document.]
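Description:
ROCK1 gRNA (BRDN0001145904) is a third-generation lentiviral guide RNA plasmid built on the lentiGuide-Puro backbone and designed to direct Streptococcus pyogenes Cas9 to the human ROCK1 gene, which encodes a Rho-associated kinase also known as P160ROCK or ROCK-I. The assembled sequence is 8,323 nt. In bacteria it is maintained at high copy through a ColE1/pUC-type origin and selected with ampicillin via the β-lactamase gene. The backbone also carries an f1 origin, an SV40 origin and residual lac, T3 and T7 elements from its cloning vector ancestry.

The lentiviral transfer cassette begins with an RSV promoter fused to a truncated HIV-1 5' LTR, which makes genomic RNA production Tat-independent. This is followed by the Ψ packaging signal with a partial gag sequence, the Rev response element for nuclear export of the unspliced genome, and a cPPT/CTS. A self-inactivating ΔU3 3' LTR and an SV40 polyadenylation signal close the cassette. Within it, the human U6 RNA polymerase III promoter drives the 20-nucleotide ROCK1-targeting spacer joined to the SpCas9 gRNA scaffold. Downstream, the EF-1α core promoter with its intron A expresses puromycin N-acetyltransferase, so transduced mammalian cells can be selected with puromycin, and a WPRE enhances transcript expression.

The plasmid does not encode Cas9, so it is meant to be used with a separate Cas9 lentivirus or in cells that already express Cas9 to disrupt ROCK1. The guide was designed against the ROCK1 reference transcript and belongs to a human kinome gRNA collection associated with work on optimised sgRNA design for high on-target activity and reduced off-target effects.
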