Features (pLannotate 1.2.2; 29 found; start..end, strand, type, name):
     14..80      +  CDS            small t antigen (fragment): SV40 (simian virus 40) small t antigen
    106..317     +  promoter       EF-1α core promoter: core promoter for human elongation factor EF-1α
    318..1256    +  intron         EF-1α intron A: intron upstream of the start codon of human EF-1α
   1278..1877    +  CDS            PuroR (fragment): puromycin N-acetyltransferase; pac from Streptomyces; confers resistance to puromycin
   1893..2481    +  misc_feature   WPRE: woodchuck hepatitis virus posttranscriptional regulatory element
   2532..2551    +  misc_feature   cPPT/CTS (fragment): central polypurine tract and central termination sequence of HIV-1
   2553..2786    +  LTR            3' LTR (ΔU3): self-inactivating 3' long terminal repeat (LTR) from HIV-1
   2864..2985    +  polyA_signal   SV40 poly(A) signal: SV40 polyadenylation signal
   3025..3160    +  rep_origin     SV40 ori: SV40 origin of replication
   3181..3199    -  promoter       T7 promoter: promoter for bacteriophage T7 RNA polymerase
   3207..3362    +  CDS            lacZα (fragment): LacZα fragment of β-galactosidase; lacZ fragment
   3367..3795    +  rep_origin     f1 ori (sequence partly withheld): f1 bacteriophage origin of replication; arrow indicates direction of (+) strand synthesis
   3848..3952    +  promoter       AmpR promoter: bla
   3953..4813    +  CDS            AmpR: β-lactamase; bla; confers resistance to ampicillin, carbenicillin, and related antibiotics
   4984..5572    +  rep_origin     ori: high-copy-number ColE1/pMB1/pBR322/pUC origin of replication
   5755..5847    +  CDS            lacI (fragment): lac repressor; lacI; The lac repressor binds to the lac operator to inhibit transcription in E. coli. This inhibition can be relieved by adding lactose or isopropyl-β-D-thiogalactopyranoside (IPTG).
   5860..5881    +  protein_bind   CAP binding site: CAP binding activates transcription in the presence of cAMP. E. coli catabolite activator protein
   5896..5926    +  promoter       lac promoter: promoter for the E. coli lac operon
   5934..5950    +  protein_bind   lac operator: The lac repressor binds to the lac operator to inhibit transcription in E. coli. This inhibition can be relieved by adding lactose or isopropyl-β-D-thiogalactopyranoside (IPTG). lac repressor encoded by lacI
   5995..6013    +  promoter       T3 promoter: promoter for bacteriophage T3 RNA polymerase
   6041..6267    +  promoter       RSV promoter: Rous sarcoma virus enhancer/promoter
   6268..6448    +  LTR            5' LTR (truncated): truncated 5' long terminal repeat (LTR) from HIV-1
   6495..6620    +  misc_feature   HIV-1 Ψ: packaging signal of human immunodeficiency virus type 1
   6604..6967    +  CDS            HIV-1 gag (fragment): gag protein from human immunodeficiency virus 1; gag
   7113..7346    +  misc_feature   RRE: The Rev response element (RRE) of HIV-1 allows for Rev-dependent mRNA export from the nucleus to the cytoplasm.
   7723..7749    +  CDS            Rev (fragment): human immunodeficiency virus 1 (HIV-1) Rev protein; rev; enhances nuclear export of unspliced and incompletely spliced viral mRNAs
   7753..7993    +  promoter       U6 promoter: RNA polymerase III promoter for human U6 snRNA
   8023..8098    +  misc_RNA       gRNA scaffold: guide RNA scaffold for the Streptococcus pyogenes CRISPR/Cas9 system
   8154..8271    +  misc_feature   cPPT/CTS: central polypurine tract and central termination sequence of HIV-1
>Addgene plasmid #77594 | ROCK1 gRNA (BRDN0001145904) | addgene full sequence | sequence record 188066 | Addgene Assembled Sequence
CCCGGGTGCAAAGATGGATAAAGTTTTAAACAGAGAGGAATCTTTGCAGCTAATGGACCTTCTAGGTCTT
GAAAGGAGTGGGAATTGGCTCCGGTGCCCGTCAGTGGGCAGAGCGCACATCGCCCACAGTCCCCGAGAAG
TTGGGGGGAGGGGTCGGCAATTGATCCGGTGCCTAGAGAAGGTGGCGCGGGGTAAACTGGGAAAGTGATG
TCGTGTACTGGCTCCGCCTTTTTCCCGAGGGTGGGGGAGAACCGTATATAAGTGCAGTAGTCGCCGTGAA
CGTTCTTTTTCGCAACGGGTTTGCCGCCAGAACACAGGTAAGTGCCGTGTGTGGTTCCCGCGGGCCTGGC
CTCTTTACGGGTTATGGCCCTTGCGTGCCTTGAATTACTTCCACCTGGCTGCAGTACGTGATTCTTGATC
CCGAGCTTCGGGTTGGAAGTGGGTGGGAGAGTTCGAGGCCTTGCGCTTAAGGAGCCCCTTCGCCTCGTGC
TTGAGTTGAGGCCTGGCCTGGGCGCTGGGGCCGCCGCGTGCGAATCTGGTGGCACCTTCGCGCCTGTCTC
GCTGCTTTCGATAAGTCTCTAGCCATTTAAAATTTTTGATGACCTGCTGCGACGCTTTTTTTCTGGCAAG
ATAGTCTTGTAAATGCGGGCCAAGATCTGCACACTGGTATTTCGGTTTTTGGGGCCGCGGGCGGCGACGG
GGCCCGTGCGTCCCAGCGCACATGTTCGGCGAGGCGGGGCCTGCGAGCGCGGCCACCGAGAATCGGACGG
GGGTAGTCTCAAGCTGGCCGGCCTGCTCTGGTGCCTGGCCTCGCGCCGCCGTGTATCGCCCCGCCCTGGG
CGGCAAGGCTGGCCCGGTCGGCACCAGTTGCGTGAGCGGAAAGATGGCCGCTTCCCGGCCCTGCTGCAGG
GAGCTCAAAATGGAGGACGCGGCGCTCGGGAGAGCGGGCGGGTGAGTCACCCACACAAAGGAAAAGGGCC
TTTCCGTCCTCAGCCGTCGCTTCATGTGACTCCACGGAGTACCGGGCGCCGTCCAGGCACCTCGATTAGT
TCTCGAGCTTTTGGAGTACGTCGTCTTTAGGTTGGGGGGAGGGGTTTTATGCGATGGAGTTTCCCCACAC
TGAGTGGGTGGAGACTGAAGTTAGGCCAGCTTGGCACTTGATGTAATTCTCCTTGGAATTTGCCCTTTTT
GAGTTTGGATCTTGGTTCATTCTCAAGCCTCAGACAGTGGTTCAAAGTTTTTTTCTTCCATTTCAGGTGT
CGTGACGTACGGCCACCATGACCGAGTACAAGCCCACGGTGCGCCTCGCCACCCGCGACGACGTCCCCAG
GGCCGTACGCACCCTCGCCGCCGCGTTCGCCGACTACCCCGCCACGCGCCACACCGTCGATCCGGACCGC
CACATCGAGCGGGTCACCGAGCTGCAAGAACTCTTCCTCACGCGCGTCGGGCTCGACATCGGCAAGGTGT
GGGTCGCGGACGACGGCGCCGCCGTGGCGGTCTGGACCACGCCGGAGAGCGTCGAAGCGGGGGCGGTGTT
CGCCGAGATCGGCCCGCGCATGGCCGAGTTGAGCGGTTCCCGGCTGGCCGCGCAGCAACAGATGGAAGGC
CTCCTGGCGCCGCACCGGCCCAAGGAGCCCGCGTGGTTCCTGGCCACCGTCGGAGTCTCGCCCGACCACC
AGGGCAAGGGTCTGGGCAGCGCCGTCGTGCTCCCCGGAGTGGAGGCGGCCGAGCGCGCCGGGGTGCCCGC
CTTCCTGGAGACCTCCGCGCCCCGCAACCTCCCCTTCTACGAGCGGCTCGGCTTCACCGTCACCGCCGAC
GTCGAGGTGCCCGAAGGACCGCGCACCTGGTGCATGACCCGCAAGCCCGGTGCCTGAACGCGTTAAGTCG
ACAATCAACCTCTGGATTACAAAATTTGTGAAAGATTGACTGGTATTCTTAACTATGTTGCTCCTTTTAC
GCTATGTGGATACGCTGCTTTAATGCCTTTGTATCATGCTATTGCTTCCCGTATGGCTTTCATTTTCTCC
TCCTTGTATAAATCCTGGTTGCTGTCTCTTTATGAGGAGTTGTGGCCCGTTGTCAGGCAACGTGGCGTGG
TGTGCACTGTGTTTGCTGACGCAACCCCCACTGGTTGGGGCATTGCCACCACCTGTCAGCTCCTTTCCGG
GACTTTCGCTTTCCCCCTCCCTATTGCCACGGCGGAACTCATCGCCGCCTGCCTTGCCCGCTGCTGGACA
GGGGCTCGGCTGTTGGGCACTGACAATTCCGTGGTGTTGTCGGGGAAATCATCGTCCTTTCCTTGGCTGC
TCGCCTGTGTTGCCACCTGGATTCTGCGCGGGACGTCCTTCTGCTACGTCCCTTCGGCCCTCAATCCAGC
GGACCTTCCTTCCCGCGGCCTGCTGCCGGCTCTGCGGCCTCTTCCGCGTCTTCGCCTTCGCCCTCAGACG
AGTCGGATCTCCCTTTGGGCCGCCTCCCCGCGTCGACTTTAAGACCAATGACTTACAAGGCAGCTGTAGA
TCTTAGCCACTTTTTAAAAGAAAAGGGGGGACTGGAAGGGCTAATTCACTCCCAACGAAGACAAGATCTG
CTTTTTGCTTGTACTGGGTCTCTCTGGTTAGACCAGATCTGAGCCTGGGAGCTCTCTGGCTAACTAGGGA
ACCCACTGCTTAAGCCTCAATAAAGCTTGCCTTGAGTGCTTCAAGTAGTGTGTGCCCGTCTGTTGTGTGA
CTCTGGTAACTAGAGATCCCTCAGACCCTTTTAGTCAGTGTGGAAAATCTCTAGCAGTACGTATAGTAGT
TCATGTCATCTTATTATTCAGTATTTATAACTTGCAAAGAAATGAATATCAGAGAGTGAGAGGAACTTGT
TTATTGCAGCTTATAATGGTTACAAATAAAGCAATAGCATCACAAATTTCACAAATAAAGCATTTTTTTC
ACTGCATTCTAGTTGTGGTTTGTCCAAACTCATCAATGTATCTTATCATGTCTGGCTCTAGCTATCCCGC
CCCTAACTCCGCCCATCCCGCCCCTAACTCCGCCCAGTTCCGCCCATTCTCCGCCCCATGGCTGACTAAT
TTTTTTTATTTATGCAGAGGCCGAGGCCGCCTCGGCCTCTGAGCTATTCCAGAAGTAGTGAGGAGGCTTT
TTTGGAGGCCTAGGGACGTACCCAATTCGCCCTATAGTGAGTCGTATTACGCGCGCTCACTGGCCGTCGT
TTTACAACGTCGTGACTGGGAAAACCCTGGCGTTACCCAACTTAATCGCCTTGCAGCACATCCCCCTTTC
GCCAGCTGGCGTAATAGCGAAGAGGCCCGCACCGATCGCCCTTCCCAACAGTTGCGCAGCCTGAATGGCG
AATGGG
[124 nt withheld, positions 3367-3490]
C
[91 nt withheld, positions 3492-3582]
A
[49 nt withheld, positions 3584-3632]
CCTTTGACGTTGGAGTCCACGTTCTTT
[37 nt withheld, positions 3660-3696]
ACCCTATCTCGGTCTATTCTTTTGATTTATAAGGGATTTTGCCGATTTCGGCCTATTGGTTAAAAAATGA
GCTGATTTAACAAAAATTTAACGCGAATTTTAACAAAATATTAACGCTTACAATTTAGGTGGCACTTTTC
GGGGAAATGTGCGCGGAACCCCTATTTGTTTATTTTTCTAAATACATTCAAATATGTATCCGCTCATGAG
ACAATAACCCTGATAAATGCTTCAATAATATTGAAAAAGGAAGAGTATGAGTATTCAACATTTCCGTGTC
GCCCTTATTCCCTTTTTTGCGGCATTTTGCCTTCCTGTTTTTGCTCACCCAGAAACGCTGGTGAAAGTAA
AAGATGCTGAAGATCAGTTGGGTGCACGAGTGGGTTACATCGAACTGGATCTCAACAGCGGTAAGATCCT
TGAGAGTTTTCGCCCCGAAGAACGTTTTCCAATGATGAGCACTTTTAAAGTTCTGCTATGTGGCGCGGTA
TTATCCCGTATTGACGCCGGGCAAGAGCAACTCGGTCGCCGCATACACTATTCTCAGAATGACTTGGTTG
AGTACTCACCAGTCACAGAAAAGCATCTTACGGATGGCATGACAGTAAGAGAATTATGCAGTGCTGCCAT
AACCATGAGTGATAACACTGCGGCCAACTTACTTCTGACAACGATCGGAGGACCGAAGGAGCTAACCGCT
TTTTTGCACAACATGGGGGATCATGTAACTCGCCTTGATCGTTGGGAACCGGAGCTGAATGAAGCCATAC
CAAACGACGAGCGTGACACCACGATGCCTGTAGCAATGGCAACAACGTTGCGCAAACTATTAACTGGCGA
ACTACTTACTCTAGCTTCCCGGCAACAATTAATAGACTGGATGGAGGCGGATAAAGTTGCAGGACCACTT
CTGCGCTCGGCCCTTCCGGCTGGCTGGTTTATTGCTGATAAATCTGGAGCCGGTGAGCGTGGGTCTCGCG
GTATCATTGCAGCACTGGGGCCAGATGGTAAGCCCTCCCGTATCGTAGTTATCTACACGACGGGGAGTCA
GGCAACTATGGATGAACGAAATAGACAGATCGCTGAGATAGGTGCCTCACTGATTAAGCATTGGTAACTG
TCAGACCAAGTTTACTCATATATACTTTAGATTGATTTAAAACTTCATTTTTAATTTAAAAGGATCTAGG
TGAAGATCCTTTTTGATAATCTCATGACCAAAATCCCTTAACGTGAGTTTTCGTTCCACTGAGCGTCAGA
CCCCGTAGAAAAGATCAAAGGATCTTCTTGAGATCCTTTTTTTCTGCGCGTAATCTGCTGCTTGCAAACA
AAAAAACCACCGCTACCAGCGGTGGTTTGTTTGCCGGATCAAGAGCTACCAACTCTTTTTCCGAAGGTAA
CTGGCTTCAGCAGAGCGCAGATACCAAATACTGTTCTTCTAGTGTAGCCGTAGTTAGGCCACCACTTCAA
GAACTCTGTAGCACCGCCTACATACCTCGCTCTGCTAATCCTGTTACCAGTGGCTGCTGCCAGTGGCGAT
AAGTCGTGTCTTACCGGGTTGGACTCAAGACGATAGTTACCGGATAAGGCGCAGCGGTCGGGCTGAACGG
GGGGTTCGTGCACACAGCCCAGCTTGGAGCGAACGACCTACACCGAACTGAGATACCTACAGCGTGAGCT
ATGAGAAAGCGCCACGCTTCCCGAAGGGAGAAAGGCGGACAGGTATCCGGTAAGCGGCAGGGTCGGAACA
GGAGAGCGCACGAGGGAGCTTCCAGGGGGAAACGCCTGGTATCTTTATAGTCCTGTCGGGTTTCGCCACC
TCTGACTTGAGCGTCGATTTTTGTGATGCTCGTCAGGGGGGCGGAGCCTATGGAAAAACGCCAGCAACGC
GGCCTTTTTACGGTTCCTGGCCTTTTGCTGGCCTTTTGCTCACATGTTCTTTCCTGCGTTATCCCCTGAT
TCTGTGGATAACCGTATTACCGCCTTTGAGTGAGCTGATACCGCTCGCCGCAGCCGAACGACCGAGCGCA
GCGAGTCAGTGAGCGAGGAAGCGGAAGAGCGCCCAATACGCAAACCGCCTCTCCCCGCGCGTTGGCCGAT
TCATTAATGCAGCTGGCACGACAGGTTTCCCGACTGGAAAGCGGGCAGTGAGCGCAACGCAATTAATGTG
AGTTAGCTCACTCATTAGGCACCCCAGGCTTTACACTTTATGCTTCCGGCTCGTATGTTGTGTGGAATTG
TGAGCGGATAACAATTTCACACAGGAAACAGCTATGACCATGATTACGCCAAGCGCGCAATTAACCCTCA
CTAAAGGGAACAAAAGCTGGAGCTGCAAGCTTAATGTAGTCTTATGCAATACTCTTGTAGTCTTGCAACA
TGGTAACGATGAGTTAGCAACATGCCTTACAAGGAGAGAAAAAGCACCGTGCATGCCGATTGGTGGAAGT
AAGGTGGTACGATCGTGCCTTATTAGGAAGGCAACAGACGGGTCTGACATGGATTGGACGAACCACTGAA
TTGCCGCATTGCAGAGATATTGTATTTAAGTGCCTAGCTCGATACATAAACGGGTCTCTCTGGTTAGACC
AGATCTGAGCCTGGGAGCTCTCTGGCTAACTAGGGAACCCACTGCTTAAGCCTCAATAAAGCTTGCCTTG
AGTGCTTCAAGTAGTGTGTGCCCGTCTGTTGTGTGACTCTGGTAACTAGAGATCCCTCAGACCCTTTTAG
TCAGTGTGGAAAATCTCTAGCAGTGGCGCCCGAACAGGGACTTGAAAGCGAAAGGGAAACCAGAGGAGCT
CTCTCGACGCAGGACTCGGCTTGCTGAAGCGCGCACGGCAAGAGGCGAGGGGCGGCGACTGGTGAGTACG
CCAAAAATTTTGACTAGCGGAGGCTAGAAGGAGAGAGATGGGTGCGAGAGCGTCAGTATTAAGCGGGGGA
GAATTAGATCGCGATGGGAAAAAATTCGGTTAAGGCCAGGGGGAAAGAAAAAATATAAATTAAAACATAT
AGTATGGGCAAGCAGGGAGCTAGAACGATTCGCAGTTAATCCTGGCCTGTTAGAAACATCAGAAGGCTGT
AGACAAATACTGGGACAGCTACAACCATCCCTTCAGACAGGATCAGAAGAACTTAGATCATTATATAATA
CAGTAGCAACCCTCTATTGTGTGCATCAAAGGATAGAGATAAAAGACACCAAGGAAGCTTTAGACAAGAT
AGAGGAAGAGCAAAACAAAAGTAAGACCACCGCACAGCAAGCGGCCGCTGATCTTCAGACCTGGAGGAGG
AGATATGAGGGACAATTGGAGAAGTGAATTATATAAATATAAAGTAGTAAAAATTGAACCATTAGGAGTA
GCACCCACCAAGGCAAAGAGAAGAGTGGTGCAGAGAGAAAAAAGAGCAGTGGGAATAGGAGCTTTGTTCC
TTGGGTTCTTGGGAGCAGCAGGAAGCACTATGGGCGCAGCGTCAATGACGCTGACGGTACAGGCCAGACA
ATTATTGTCTGGTATAGTGCAGCAGCAGAACAATTTGCTGAGGGCTATTGAGGCGCAACAGCATCTGTTG
CAACTCACAGTCTGGGGCATCAAGCAGCTCCAGGCAAGAATCCTGGCTGTGGAAAGATACCTAAAGGATC
AACAGCTCCTGGGGATTTGGGGTTGCTCTGGAAAACTCATTTGCACCACTGCTGTGCCTTGGAATGCTAG
TTGGAGTAATAAATCTCTGGAACAGATTTGGAATCACACGACCTGGATGGAGTGGGACAGAGAAATTAAC
AATTACACAAGCTTAATACACTCCTTAATTGAAGAATCGCAAAACCAGCAAGAAAAGAATGAACAAGAAT
TATTGGAATTAGATAAATGGGCAAGTTTGTGGAATTGGTTTAACATAACAAATTGGCTGTGGTATATAAA
ATTATTCATAATGATAGTAGGAGGCTTGGTAGGTTTAAGAATAGTTTTTGCTGTACTTTCTATAGTGAAT
AGAGTTAGGCAGGGATATTCACCATTATCGTTTCAGACCCACCTCCCAACCCCGAGGGGACCCAGAGAGG
GCCTATTTCCCATGATTCCTTCATATTTGCATATACGATACAAGGCTGTTAGAGAGATAATTAGAATTAA
TTTGACTGTAAACACAAAGATATTAGTACAAAATACGTGACGTAGAAAGTAATAATTTCTTGGGTAGTTT
GCAGTTTTAAAATTATGTTTTAAAATGGACTATCATATGCTTACCGTAACTTGAAAGTATTTCGATTTCT
TGGCTTTATATATCTTGTGGAAAGGACGAAACACCGAGTCATACCTGAACAACCCAGTTTTAGAGCTAGA
AATAGCAAGTTAAAATAAGGCTAGTCCGTTATCAACTTGAAAAAGTGGCACCGAGTCGGTGCTTTTTTAA
GCTTGGCGTAACTAGATCTTGAGACAAATGGCAGTATTCATCCACAATTTTAAAAGAAAAGGGGGGATTG
GGGGGTACAGTGCAGGGGAAAGAATAGTAGACATAATAGCAACAGACATACAAACTAAAGAATTACAAAA
ACAAATTACAAAAATTCAAAATTTTCGGGTTTATTACAGGGACAGCAGAGATCCACTTTGGCGCCGGCTC
GAGGGGG
