>Addgene plasmid #77594 | ROCK1 gRNA (BRDN0001145904) | depositor partial sequence | sequence record 145054 | Target Sequence
AGTCATACCTGAACAACCCA
