>Addgene plasmid #77594 | ROCK1 gRNA (BRDN0001145904) | addgene partial sequence | sequence record 188065 | hU6-F
AGAAAGTAATAATTTCTTGGGTAGTTTGCAGTTTTAAAATTATGTTTTAAAATGGACTATCATATGCTTA
CCGTAACTTGAAAGTATTTCGATTTCTTGGCTTTATATATCTTGTGGAAAGGACGAAACACCGAGTCATA
CCTGAACAACCCAGTTTTAGAGCTAGAAATAGCAAGTTAAAATAAGGCTAGTCCGTTATCAACTTGAAAA
AGTGGCACCGAGTCGGTGCTTTTTTAAGCTTGGCGTAACTAGATCTTGAGACAAATGGCAGTATTCATCC
ACAATTTTAAAAGAAAAGGGGGGATTGGGGGGTACAGTGCAGGGGAAAGAATAGTAGACATAATAGCAAC
AGACATACAAACTAAAGAATTACAAAAACAAATTACAAAAATTCAAAATTTTCGGGTTTATTACAGGGAC
AGCAGAGATCCACTTTGGCGCCGGCTCGAGGGGGCCCGGGTGCAAAGATGGATAAAGTTTTAAACAGAGA
GGAATCTTTGCAGCTAATGGACCTTCTAGGTCTTGAAAGGAGTGGGAATTGGCTCCGGTGCCCGTCAGTG
GGCAGAGCGC
